Addgene plasmid #27625: pDONR221 - myc ULK1 4SA
Depositing lab: Reuben Shaw. Depositing organization: Salk Institute for Biological Studies. Publication: Phosphorylation of ULK1 (hATG1) by AMP-activated protein kinase connects energy sensing to mitophagy. Egan DF, Shackelford DB, Mihaylova MM, Gelino S, Kohnz RA, Mair W, Vasquez DS, Joshi A, Gwinn DM, Taylor R, Asara JM, Fitzpatrick J, Dillin A, Viollet B, Kundu M, Hansen M, Shaw RJ. Science. 2011 Jan 28;331(6016):456-61. doi: 10.1126/science.1196371. Epub 2010 Dec 23. PubMed 21205641.
Backbone
  Vector backbone: pDONR221
  Backbone size w/o insert (bp): 4762
  Vector type: gateway donr vector
Growth in bacteria
  Bacterial resistance: Kanamycin, 50 μg/mL
  Growth temperature: 37°C
  Growth strain: DH5alpha
  Copy number: Unknown
Gene/Insert
  Gene/Insert name: mouse myc ULK1 4SA
  Species: M. musculus (mouse)
  Insert size (bp): 3192
  Mutation: S467A, S555A, T574A, S637A. Initial M from ULK1 removed. Silent mutation at Arginine 5, which does not affect amino acid sequence.
  Entrez Gene: Myc (a.k.a. Myc2, Niard, Nird, bHLHe39)
  Tag / fusion protein: myc (N terminal on insert)
  Cloning method: Gateway Cloning; 5′ cloning site none/attP1 (unknown if destroyed); 3′ cloning site none/attP2 (unknown if destroyed)
  Sequencing primers: 5′ M13F; 3′ M13R
Terms and licenses: Academic/Nonprofit Terms; Industry Terms: Not Available to Industry
How to cite: pDONR221 - myc ULK1 4SA was a gift from Reuben Shaw (Addgene plasmid # 27625 ; http://n2t.net/addgene:27625 ; RRID:Addgene_27625)
