[The description below was written by a language model from this plasmid's Addgene catalogue record.]
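Description:
pDONR221 - myc ULK1 4SA is a Gateway entry-type clone built in the pDONR221 donor backbone. It carries a mouse ULK1 coding sequence with an N-terminal myc epitope tag. The plasmid is propagated in standard E. coli cloning strains under kanamycin selection; the record lists the copy number as unknown and gives no feature table, so the origin of replication and other backbone elements are not itemised. The insert of about 3.2 kb was introduced by Gateway recombination at the attP1/attP2 positions of the donor vector. That reaction normally replaces the donor's counter-selection cassette and leaves the insert flanked by att sites suitable for later transfer into destination vectors, although the record notes only that the fate of the original sites is unknown. M13 forward and reverse priming sites flank the insert for sequence verification.

The payload is a quadruple alanine substitution mutant of ULK1 (S467A, S555A, T574A, S637A), referred to as "4SA" even though one of the changed residues is a threonine. The native initiator methionine of ULK1 was removed so that translation starts at the myc tag, and there is a silent change at arginine 5. Donor/entry vectors of this kind carry no eukaryotic promoter, and none is stated, so expression depends on moving the cassette into a suitable destination vector. The Entrez gene link points to Myc, which appears to reflect the epitope tag rather than the actual ULK1 insert. According to the associated publication title, the construct comes from work on AMP-activated protein kinase phosphorylation of ULK1 in energy sensing and mitophagy. This suggests its use as a non-phosphorylatable mutant for comparison with wild-type ULK1.
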