>Addgene plasmid #27625 | pDONR221 - myc ULK1 4SA | addgene partial sequence | sequence record 36775 | mULK1-R 5'-TCTTGACTCGGATGTTGCTG
GCAGGATGTTTTGGGGCTTCAGGTCCCGGTGGATGATGCCCTTGCTGTGCAGCAGCCGCATGGCGCCAGC
GATCTGCTGTAGGAAAAGCCTGACAGTGTCTTCACTCAGTGTGCGCATAGTGTGCAGGTAGTCAGCCAGG
TCTCCACCATTACAATACTCCATGACCAGGTAGACAGAATTAGCCATTTCCTGGAAGTCATACAGCGCCA
CGATGTTTTCGTGCTTTAGTTCCTTCAGGATTTTGATTTCCTTTCCCAGCAGTGTTTGGGACTTGGCAAG
GTTCTTCTTGTTAATGCATTTGACGGCCACCTCCAGGTCGTGCTTCTCGCGGTGTCGACCCTTGAAGACC
ACCGCGAAGGCGCCGTGTCCAATCAGGTCCTTGCGAGAGAACTCGAACTTGCCCACGGTCTCGACGCCGC
CTCGGCCCGGCTCTATTCCTCCCAAGTCTTCCTCGGAGATTAGCTTTTGTTCCATGGTGAAGCCTGCTTT
TTTGTACAAAGTTGGCATTATAAAAAAGCATTGCTCATCAATTTGTTGCAACGAACAGGTCACTATCAGT
CAAAATAAAATCATTATTTGGGGCCCGAGCTTAAGACTGGCCGTCGTTTTACAACGTCGTGACTGGGAAA
ACATCCATGCTAGCGTTAACGCGAGAGTAGGGAACTGCCAGGCATCAAATAAAACGAAAGGCTCAGTCGG
AAGACTGGGCCTTTCGTTTTATCTGTTGTTTGTCGGTGAACGCTCTCCTGAGTAGGACAAATCCGCCGGG
AGCGGATTTGAACGTTGTGAAGC
