>Addgene plasmid #27625 | pDONR221 - myc ULK1 4SA | addgene partial sequence | sequence record 36777 | mULK1-F 5'-ATCGAGCAAAACCTGCAATC
GGTCCTCTGCCATCCGAAGGTCAGGGGCCACCAGCCCCCTGGGCTTTGGCCGGGCCAGCCCATCACCCCC
CTCCCACACCGATGGAGCCATGCTGGCCAGGAAGCTGTCACTTGGAGGTGGCCGTCCCTACACACCTTCT
CCCCAAGTGGGAACCATCCCAGAGCGACCCAGCTGGAGCAGAGTGCCCTCCCCACAAGGAGCTGATGTGC
GGGTTGGCAGGTCACCACGACCCGGTTCCTCTGTGCCTGAGCACTCTCCAAGAACCACTGGGCTGGGCTG
CCGCCTGCACGCTGCCCCTAACCTGTCCGACTTCCATGTTGTGCGTCCCAAGCTGCCTAAGCCCCCAGCA
GACCCACTGGGAGCCACCTTTAGCCCACCCCAGACCAGCGCACCCCAGCCATGCCCAGGGCTACAGTCTT
GCCGGCCACTGCGTGGCTCACCTAAGCTGCCTGACTTCCTACAGCGGAGTCCCCTACCCCCCATCCTAGG
CTCTCCTACCAAGGCCGGGCCCTCCTTTGACTTCCCCAAAACCCCCGCCTCTCAGAATTTGCTGACCCTG
TTGGCTAGGCAGGGGGTAGTAATGACACCACCTCGGAACCGTACACTGCCTGACCTCTCCGAGGCCAGTC
CTTTCCATGGCCAGCAGCTGGGCTCTGGCCTTCGGCCCGCTGAAGACACCCGGGGTCCCTTTGGACGGTC
CTTCAGCACCAGCCGCATTACGGACCTGCTGCTTAAGGCTGCATTTGGGACTCAGGCCTCTGACTCAGGC
AGCACAGACAGCCTACAGGAGAAACCTATGGAGATTGCTCCCTCTGCTGGCTTTGGAGGGACTCTGCATC
CAGGAGCTCGTGGTGGAGGGGCCAGCAGCCCAGCACCTGT
